>Addgene plasmid #120570 | pLEX-FHH-NRASQ61K-IRES-Puro | addgene full sequence | sequence record 234192 | Addgene NGS Result
TGGAAGGGCTAATTCACTCCCAAAGAAGACAAGATATCCTTGATCTGTGGATCTACCACACACAAGGCTA
CTTCCCTGATTAGCAGAACTACACACCAGGGCCAGGGGTCAGATATCCACTGACCTTTGGATGGTGCTAC
AAGCTAGTACCAGTTGAGCCAGATAAGGTAGAAGAGGCCAATAAAGGAGAGAACACCAGCTTGTTACACC
CTGTGAGCCTGCATGGGATGGATGACCCGGAGAGAGAAGTGTTAGAGTGGAGGTTTGACAGCCGCCTAGC
ATTTCATCACGTGGCCCGAGAGCTGCATCCGGAGTACTTCAAGAACTGCTGATATCGAGCTTGCTACAAG
GGACTTTCCGCTGGGGACTTTCCAGGGAGGCGTGGCCTGGGCGGGACTGGGGAGTGGCGAGCCCTCAGAT
CCTGCATATAAGCAGCTGCTTTTTGCCTGTACTGGGTCTCTCTGGTTAGACCAGATCTGAGCCTGGGAGC
TCTCTGGCTAACTAGGGAACCCACTGCTTAAGCCTCAATAAAGCTTGCCTTGAGTGCTTCAAGTAGTGTG
TGCCCGTCTGTTGTGTGACTCTGGTAACTAGAGATCCCTCAGACCCTTTTAGTCAGTGTGGAAAATCTCT
AGCAGTGGCGCCCGAACAGGGACTTGAAAGCGAAAGGGAAACCAGAGGAGCTCTCTCGACGCAGGACTCG
GCTTGCTGAAGCGCGCACGGCAAGAGGCGAGGGGCGGCGACTGGTGAGTACGCCAAAAATTTTGACTAGC
GGAGGCTAGAAGGAGAGAGATGGGTGCGAGAGCGTCAGTATTAAGCGGGGGAGAATTAGATCGCGATGGG
AAAAAATTCGGTTAAGGCCAGGGGGAAAGAAAAAATATAAATTAAAACATATAGTATGGGCAAGCAGGGA
GCTAGAACGATTCGCAGTTAATCCTGGCCTGTTAGAAACATCAGAAGGCTGTAGACAAATACTGGGACAG
CTACAACCATCCCTTCAGACAGGATCAGAAGAACTTAGATCATTATATAATACAGTAGCAACCCTCTATT
GTGTGCATCAAAGGATAGAGATAAAAGACACCAAGGAAGCTTTAGACAAGATAGAGGAAGAGCAAAACAA
AAGTAAGACCACCGCACAGCAAGCGGCCGGCCGCTGATCTTCAGACCTGGAGGAGGAGATATGAGGGACA
ATTGGAGAAGTGAATTATATAAATATAAAGTAGTAAAAATTGAACCATTAGGAGTAGCACCCACCAAGGC
AAAGAGAAGAGTGGTGCAGAGAGAAAAAAGAGCAGTGGGAATAGGAGCTTTGTTCCTTGGGTTCTTGGGA
GCAGCAGGAAGCACTATGGGCGCAGCGTCAATGACGCTGACGGTACAGGCCAGACAATTATTGTCTGGTA
TAGTGCAGCAGCAGAACAATTTGCTGAGGGCTATTGAGGCGCAACAGCATCTGTTGCAACTCACAGTCTG
GGGCATCAAGCAGCTCCAGGCAAGAATCCTGGCTGTGGAAAGATACCTAAAGGATCAACAGCTCCTGGGG
ATTTGGGGTTGCTCTGGAAAACTCATTTGCACCACTGCTGTGCCTTGGAATGCTAGTTGGAGTAATAAAT
CTCTGGAACAGATTTGGAATCACACGACCTGGATGGAGTGGGACAGAGAAATTAACAATTACACAAGCTT
AATACACTCCTTAATTGAAGAATCGCAAAACCAGCAAGAAAAGAATGAACAAGAATTATTGGAATTAGAT
AAATGGGCAAGTTTGTGGAATTGGTTTAACATAACAAATTGGCTGTGGTATATAAAATTATTCATAATGA
TAGTAGGAGGCTTGGTAGGTTTAAGAATAGTTTTTGCTGTACTTTCTATAGTGAATAGAGTTAGGCAGGG
ATATTCACCATTATCGTTTCAGACCCACCTCCCAACCCCGAGGGGACCCGACAGGCCCGAAGGAATAGAA
GAAGAAGGTGGAGAGAGAGACAGAGACAGATCCATTCGATTAGTGAACGGATCGGCACTGCGTGCGCCAA
TTCTGCAGACAAATGGCAGTATTCATCCACAATTTTAAAAGAAAAGGGGGGATTGGGGGGTACAGTGCAG
GGGAAAGAATAGTAGACATAATAGCAACAGACATACAAACTAAAGAATTACAAAAACAAATTACAAAAAT
TCAAAATTTTCGGGTTTATTACAGGGACAGCAGAGATCCAGTTTGGTTAGTACCGGGCCCGCTCTAGTCC
GGAATCAGTCCTGCTCCTCGGCCACGAAGTGCACGCAGTTGCCGGCCGGGTCGCGCAGGGCGAACTCCCG
CCCCCACGGCTGCTCGCCGATCTCGGTCATGGCCGGCCCGGAGGCGTCCCGGAAGTTCGTGGACACGACC
TCCGACCACTCGGCGTACAGCTCGTCCAGGCCGCGCACCCACACCCAGGCCAGGGTGTTGTCCGGCACCA
CCTGGTCCTGGACCGCGCTGATGAACAGGGTCACGTCGTCCCGGACCACACCGGCGAAGTCGTCCTCCAC
GAAGTCCCGGGAGAACCCGAGCCGGTCGGTCCAGAACTCGACCGCTCCGGCGACGTCGCGCGCGGTGAGC
ACCGGAACGGCACTGGTCAACTTGGCCATGGTGGCCCTCCTATAGTGAGTCGTATTATACTATGCCGATA
TACTATGCCGATGATTAATTGTCAACACGTGCTGCAGGTCCGAGGTTCTAGACGTATTACCGCCATGCAT
TAGTTATTAATAGTAATCAATTACGGGGTCATTAGTTCATAGCCCATATATGGAGTTCCGCGTTACATAA
CTTACGGTAAATGGCCCGCCTGGCTGACCGCCCAACGACCCCCGCCCATTGACGTCAATAATGACGTATG
TTCCCATAGTAACGCCAATAGGGACTTTCCATTGACGTCAATGGGTGGAGTATTTACGGTAAACTGCCCA
CTTGGCAGTACATCAAGTGTATCATATGCCAAGTACGCCCCCTATTGACGTCAATGACGGTAAATGGCCC
GCCTGGCATTATGCCCAGTACATGACCTTATGGGACTTTCCTACTTGGCAGTACATCTACGTATTAGTCA
TCGCTATTACCATGGTGATGCGGTTTTGGCAGTACATCAATGGGCGTGGATAGCGGTTTGACTCACGGGG
ATTTCCAAGTCTCCACCCCATTGACGTCAATGGGAGTTTGTTTTGGCACCAAAATCAACGGGACTTTCCA
AAATGTCGTAACAACTCCGCCCCATTGACGCAAATGGGCGGTAGGCGTGTACGGTGGGAGGTCTATATAA
GCAGAGCTCGTTTAGTGAACCGTCAGATCGCCTGGAGACGCCATCCACGCTGTTTTGACCTCCATAGAAG
ACACCGACTCTACTAGAGGATCTACCATGGATTATAAAGATGACGACGATAAAGCAGGTTACCCATACGA
TGTGCCTGACTATGCTGCAGGTTCACATCATCACCACCATCATGGATCCATGACTGAGTACAAACTGGTG
GTGGTTGGAGCAGGTGGTGTTGGGAAAAGCGCACTGACAATCCAGCTAATCCAGAACCACTTTGTAGATG
AATATGATCCCACCATAGAGGATTCTTACAGAAAACAAGTGGTTATAGATGGTGAAACCTGTTTGTTGGA
CATACTGGATACAGCTGGAAAAGAAGAGTACAGTGCCATGAGAGACCAATACATGAGGACAGGCGAAGGC
TTCCTCTGTGTATTTGCCATCAATAATAGCAAGTCATTTGCGGATATTAACCTCTACAGGGAGCAGATTA
AGCGAGTAAAAGACTCGGATGATGTACCTATGGTGCTAGTGGGAAACAAGTGTGATTTGCCAACAAGGAC
AGTTGATACAAAACAAGCCCACGAACTGGCCAAGAGTTACGGGATTCCATTCATTGAAACCTCAGCCAAG
ACCAGACAGGGTGTTGAAGATGCTTTTTACACACTGGTAAGAGAAATACGCCAGTACCGAATGAAAAAAC
TCAACAGCAGTGATGATGGGACTCAGGGTTGTATGGGATTGCCATGTGTGGTGATGTAAGTCGAGTCTAG
AGGGCCCGACGCGTCTGGCCACCGGTCGCCCCTCTCCCTCCCCCCCCCCTAACGTTACTGGCCGAAGCCG
CTTGGAATAAGGCCGGTGTGCGTTTGTCTATATGTTATTTTCCACCATATTGCCGTCTTTTGGCAATGTG
AGGGCCCGGAAACCTGGCCCTGTCTTCTTGACGAGCATTCCTAGGGGTCTTTCCCCTCTCGCCAAAGGAA
TGCAAGGTCTGTTGAATGTCGTGAAGGAAGCAGTTCCTCTGGAAGCTTCTTGAAGACAAACAACGTCTGT
AGCGACCCTTTGCAGGCAGCGGAACCCCCCACCTGGCGACAGGTGCCTCTGCGGCCAAAAGCCACGTGTA
TAAGATACACCTGCAAAGGCGGCACAACCCCAGTGCCACGTTGTGAGTTGGATAGTTGTGGAAAGAGTCA
AATGGCTCTCCTCAAGCGTATTCAACAAGGGGCTGAAGGATGCCCAGAAGGTACCCCATTGTATGGGATC
TGATCTGGGGCCTCGGTGCACATGCTTTACATGTGTTTAGTCGAGGTTAAAAAAACGTCTAGGCCCCCCG
AACCACGGGGACGTGGTTTTCCTTTGAAAAACACGATAATACCATGGCCACCGAGTACAAGCCCACGGTG
CGCCTCGCCACCCGCGACGACGTCCCCCGGGCCGTACGCACCCTCGCCGCCGCGTTCGCCGACTACCCCG
CCACGCGCCACACCGTCGACCCGGACCGCCACATCGAGCGGGTCACCGAGCTGCAAGAACTCTTCCTCAC
GCGCGTCGGGCTCGACATCGGCAAGGTGTGGGTCGCGGACGACGGCGCCGCGGTGGCGGTCTGGACCACG
CCGGAGAGCGTCGAAGCGGGGGCGGTGTTCGCCGAGATCGGCTCGCGCATGGCCGAGTTGAGCGGTTCCC
GGCTGGCCGCGCAGCAACAGATGGAAGGCCTCCTGGCGCCGCACCGGCCCAAGGAGCCCGCGTGGTTCCT
GGCCACCGTCGGCGTCTCGCCCGACCACCAGGGCAAGGGTCTGGGCAGCGCCGTCGTGCTCCCCGGAGTG
GAGGCGGCCGAGCGCGCTGGGGTGCCCGCCTTCCTGGAGACCTCCGCGCCCCGCAACCTCCCCTTCTACG
AGCGGCTCGGCTTCACCGTCACCGCCGACGTCGAGGTGCCCGAAGGACCGCGCACCTGGTGCATGACCCG
CAAGCCCGGTGCCTGAGTTAACAATCAACCTCTGGATTACAAAATTTGTGAAAGATTGACTGGTATTCTT
AACTATGTTGCTCCTTTTACGCTATGTGGATACGCTGCTTTAATGCCTTTGTATCATGCTATTGCTTCCC
GTATGGCTTTCATTTTCTCCTCCTTGTATAAATCCTGGTTGCTGTCTCTTTATGAGGAGTTGTGGCCCGT
TGTCAGGCAACGTGGCGTGGTGTGCACTGTGTTTGCTGACGCAACCCCCACTGGTTGGGGCATTGCCACC
ACCTGTCAGCTCCTTTCCGGGACTTTCGCTTTCCCCCTCCCTATTGCCACGGCGGAACTCATCGCCGCCT
GCCTTGCCCGCTGCTGGACAGGGGCTCGGCTGTTGGGCACTGACAATTCCGTGGTGTTGTCGGGGAAGCT
GACGTCCTTTCCATGGCTGCTCGCCTGTGTTGCCACCTGGATTCTGCGCGGGACGTCCTTCTGCTACGTC
CCTTCGGCCCTCAATCCAGCGGACCTTCCTTCCCGCGGCCTGCTGCCGGCTCTGCGGCCTCTTCCGCGTC
TTCGCCTTCGCCCTCAGACGAGTCGGATCTCCCTTTGGGCCGCCTCCCCGCCTGGAATTAATTCTGCAGT
CGAGACCTAGAAAAACATGGAGCAATCACAAGTAGCAATACAGCAGCTACCAATGCTGATTGTGCCTGGC
TAGAAGCACAAGAGGAGGAGGAGGTGGGTTTTCCAGTCACACCTCAGGTACCTTTAAGACCAATGACTTA
CAAGGCAGCTGTAGATCTTAGCCACTTTTTAAAAGAAAAGAGGGGACTGGAAGGGCTAATTCACTCCCAA
CGAAGACAAGATCTGCTTTTTGCTTGTACTGGGTCTCTCTGGTTAGACCAGATCTGAGCCTGGGAGCTCT
CTGGCTAACTAGGGAACCCACTGCTTAAGCCTCAATAAAGCTTGCCTTGAGTGCTTCAAGTAGTGTGTGC
CCGTCTGTTGTGTGACTCTGGTAACTAGAGATCCCTCAGACCCTTTTAGTCAGTGTGGAAAATCTCTAGC
AGTAGTAGTTCATGTCATCTTATTATTCAGTATTTATAACTTGCAAAGAAATGAATATCAGAGAGTGAGA
GGCCTTGACATTGTTTAAACCCGCTGATCAGCCTCGACTGTGCCTTCTAGTTGCCAGCCATCTGTTGTTT
GCCCCTCCCCCGTGCCTTCCTTGACCCTGGAAGGTGCCACTCCCACTGTCCTTTCCTAATAAAATGAGGA
AATTGCATCGCATTGTCTGAGTAGGTGTCATTCTATTCTGGGGGGTGGGGTGGGGCAGGACAGCAAGGGG
GAGGATTGGGAAGACAATAGCAGGCATGCTGGGGATGCGGTGGGCTCTATGGCTTCTGAGGCGGAAAGAA
CCAGCTGGGGCTCTAGGGGGTATCCCC
[124 nt withheld, positions 6678-6801]
C
[91 nt withheld, positions 6803-6893]
A
[49 nt withheld, positions 6895-6943]
CCTTTGACGTTGGAGTCCACGTTCTTT
[37 nt withheld, positions 6971-7007]
ACCCTATCTCGGTCTATTCTTTTGATTTATAAGGGATTTTGCCGATTTCGGCCTATTGGTTAAAAAATGA
GCTGATTTAACAAAAATTTAACGCGAATTAATTCTGTGGAATGTGTGTCAGTTAGGGTGTGGAAAGTCCC
CAGGCTCCCCAGCAGGCAGAAGTATGCAAAGCATGCATCTCAATTAGTCAGCAACCAGGTGTGGAAAGTC
CCCAGGCTCCCCAGCAGGCAGAAGTATGCAAAGCATGCATCTCAATTAGTCAGCAACCATAGTCCCGCCC
CTAACTCCGCCCATCCCGCCCCTAACTCCGCCCAGTTCCGCCCATTCTCCGCCCCATGGCTGACTAATTT
TTTTTATTTATGCAGAGGCCGAGGCCGCCTCTGCCTCTGAGCTATTCCAGAAGTAGTGAGGAGGCTTTTT
TGGAGGCCTAGGCTTTTGCAAAAAGCTCCCGGGAGCTTGTATATCCATTTTCGGATCTGATCAGCACGTG
ATGAAAAAGCCTGAACTCACCGCGACGTCTGTCGAGAAGTTTCTGATCGAAAAGTTCGACAGCGTCTCCG
ACCTGATGCAGCTCTCGGAGGGCGAAGAATCTCGTGCTTTCAGCTTCGATGTAGGAGGGCGTGGATATGT
CCTGCGGGTAAATAGCTGCGCCGATGGTTTCTACAAAGATCGTTATGTTTATCGGCACTTTGCATCGGCC
GCGCTCCCGATTCCGGAAGTGCTTGACATTGGGGAATTCAGCGAGAGCCTGACCTATTGCATCTCCCGCC
GTGCACAGGGTGTCACGTTGCAAGACCTGCCTGAAACCGAACTGCCCGCTGTTCTGCAGCCGGTCGCGGA
GGCCATGGATGCGATCGCTGCGGCCGATCTTAGCCAGACGAGCGGGTTCGGCCCATTCGGACCGCAAGGA
ATCGGTCAATACACTACATGGCGTGATTTCATATGCGCGATTGCTGATCCCCATGTGTATCACTGGCAAA
CTGTGATGGACGACACCGTCAGTGCGTCCGTCGCGCAGGCTCTCGATGAGCTGATGCTTTGGGCCGAGGA
CTGCCCCGAAGTCCGGCACCTCGTGCACGCGGATTTCGGCTCCAACAATGTCCTGACGGACAATGGCCGC
ATAACAGCGGTCATTGACTGGAGCGAGGCGATGTTCGGGGATTCCCAATACGAGGTCGCCAACATCTTCT
TCTGGAGGCCGTGGTTGGCTTGTATGGAGCAGCAGACGCGCTACTTCGAGCGGAGGCATCCGGAGCTTGC
AGGATCGCCGCGGCTCCGGGCGTATATGCTCCGCATTGGTCTTGACCAACTCTATCAGAGCTTGGTTGAC
GGCAATTTCGATGATGCAGCTTGGGCGCAGGGTCGATGCGACGCAATCGTCCGATCCGGAGCCGGGACTG
TCGGGCGTACACAAATCGCCCGCAGAAGCGCGGCCGTCTGGACCGATGGCTGTGTAGAAGTACTCGCCGA
TAGTGGAAACCGACGCCCCAGCACTCGTCCGAGGGCAAAGGAATAGCACGTGCTACGAGATTTCGATTCC
ACCGCCGCCTTCTATGAAAGGTTGGGCTTCGGAATCGTTTTCCGGGACGCCGGCTGGATGATCCTCCAGC
GCGGGGATCTCATGCTGGAGTTCTTCGCCCACCCCAACTTGTTTATTGCAGCTTATAATGGTTACAAATA
AAGCAATAGCATCACAAATTTCACAAATAAAGCATTTTTTTCACTGCATTCTAGTTGTGGTTTGTCCAAA
CTCATCAATGTATCTTATCATGTCTGTATACCGTCGACCTCTAGCTAGAGCTTGGCGTAATCATGGTCAT
AGCTGTTTCCTGTGTGAAATTGTTATCCGCTCACAATTCCACACAACATACGAGCCGGAAGCATAAAGTG
TAAAGCCTGGGGTGCCTAATGAGTGAGCTAACTCACATTAATTGCGTTGCGCTCACTGCCCGCTTTCCAG
TCGGGAAACCTGTCGTGCCAGCTGCATTAATGAATCGGCCAACGCGCGGGGAGAGGCGGTTTGCGTATTG
GGCGCTCTTCCGCTTCCTCGCTCACTGACTCGCTGCGCTCGGTCGTTCGGCTGCGGCGAGCGGTATCAGC
TCACTCAAAGGCGGTAATACGGTTATCCACAGAATCAGGGGATAACGCAGGAAAGAACATGTGAGCAAAA
GGCCAGCAAAAGGCCAGGAACCGTAAAAAGGCCGCGTTGCTGGCGTTTTTCCATAGGCTCCGCCCCCCTG
ACGAGCATCACAAAAATCGACGCTCAAGTCAGAGGTGGCGAAACCCGACAGGACTATAAAGATACCAGGC
GTTTCCCCCTGGAAGCTCCCTCGTGCGCTCTCCTGTTCCGACCCTGCCGCTTACCGGATACCTGTCCGCC
TTTCTCCCTTCGGGAAGCGTGGCGCTTTCTCATAGCTCACGCTGTAGGTATCTCAGTTCGGTGTAGGTCG
TTCGCTCCAAGCTGGGCTGTGTGCACGAACCCCCCGTTCAGCCCGACCGCTGCGCCTTATCCGGTAACTA
TCGTCTTGAGTCCAACCCGGTAAGACACGACTTATCGCCACTGGCAGCAGCCACTGGTAACAGGATTAGC
AGAGCGAGGTATGTAGGCGGTGCTACAGAGTTCTTGAAGTGGTGGCCTAACTACGGCTACACTAGAAGAA
CAGTATTTGGTATCTGCGCTCTGCTGAAGCCAGTTACCTTCGGAAAAAGAGTTGGTAGCTCTTGATCCGG
CAAACAAACCACCGCTGGTAGCGGTGGTTTTTTTGTTTGCAAGCAGCAGATTACGCGCAGAAAAAAAGGA
TCTCAAGAAGATCCTTTGATCTTTTCTACGGGGTCTGACGCTCAGTGGAACGAAAACTCACGTTAAGGGA
TTTTGGTCATGAGATTATCAAAAAGGATCTTCACCTAGATCCTTTTAAATTAAAAATGAAGTTTTAAATC
AATCTAAAGTATATATGAGTAAACTTGGTCTGACAGTTACCAATGCTTAATCAGTGAGGCACCTATCTCA
GCGATCTGTCTATTTCGTTCATCCATAGTTGCCTGACTCCCCGTCGTGTAGATAACTACGATACGGGAGG
GCTTACCATCTGGCCCCAGTGCTGCAATGATACCGCGAGACCCACGCTCACCGGCTCCAGATTTATCAGC
AATAAACCAGCCAGCCGGAAGGGCCGAGCGCAGAAGTGGTCCTGCAACTTTATCCGCCTCCATCCAGTCT
ATTAATTGTTGCCGGGAAGCTAGAGTAAGTAGTTCGCCAGTTAATAGTTTGCGCAACGTTGTTGCCATTG
CTACAGGCATCGTGGTGTCACGCTCGTCGTTTGGTATGGCTTCATTCAGCTCCGGTTCCCAACGATCAAG
GCGAGTTACATGATCCCCCATGTTGTGCAAAAAAGCGGTTAGCTCCTTCGGTCCTCCGATCGTTGTCAGA
AGTAAGTTGGCCGCAGTGTTATCACTCATGGTTATGGCAGCACTGCATAATTCTCTTACTGTCATGCCAT
CCGTAAGATGCTTTTCTGTGACTGGTGAGTACTCAACCAAGTCATTCTGAGAATAGTGTATGCGGCGACC
GAGTTGCTCTTGCCCGGCGTCAATACGGGATAATACCGCGCCACATAGCAGAACTTTAAAAGTGCTCATC
ATTGGAAAACGTTCTTCGGGGCGAAAACTCTCAAGGATCTTACCGCTGTTGAGATCCAGTTCGATGTAAC
CCACTCGTGCACCCAACTGATCTTCAGCATCTTTTACTTTCACCAGCGTTTCTGGGTGAGCAAAAACAGG
AAGGCAAAATGCCGCAAAAAAGGGAATAAGGGCGACACGGAAATGTTGAATACTCATACTCTTCCTTTTT
CAATATTATTGAAGCATTTATCAGGGTTATTGTCTCATGAGCGGATACATATTTGAATGTATTTAGAAAA
ATAAACAAATAGGGGTTCCGCGCACATTTCCCCGAAAAGTGCCACCTGACGTCGACGGATCGGGAGATCA
ACTTGTTTATTGCAGCTTATAATGGTTACAAATAAAGCAATAGCATCACAAATTTCACAAATAAAGCATT
TTTTTCACTGCATTCTAGTTGTGGTTTGTCCAAACTCATCAATGTATCTTATCATGTCTGGATCAACTGG
ATAACTCAAGCTAACCAAAATCATCCCAAACTTCCCACCCCATACCCTATTACCACTGCCAATTACCTGT
GGTTTCATTTACTCTAAACCTGTGATTCCTCTGAATTATTTTCATTTTAAAGAAATTGTATTTGTTAAAT
ATGTACTACAAACTTAGTAGT
Features (pLannotate 1.2.2; 34 found; start..end, strand, type, name):
    377..634     +  LTR            5' LTR (truncated): truncated 5' long terminal repeat (LTR) from HIV-1
    681..806     +  misc_feature   HIV-1 Ψ: packaging signal of human immunodeficiency virus type 1
    790..1128    +  CDS            HIV-1 gag (fragment): gag protein from human immunodeficiency virus 1; gag
   1303..1536    +  misc_feature   RRE: The Rev response element (RRE) of HIV-1 allows for Rev-dependent mRNA export from the nucleus to the cytoplasm.
   1913..2013    +  CDS            Rev (fragment): human immunodeficiency virus 1 (HIV-1) Rev protein; rev; enhances nuclear export of unspliced and incompletely spliced viral mRNAs
   2063..2180    +  misc_feature   cPPT/CTS: central polypurine tract and central termination sequence of HIV-1
   2245..2619    -  CDS            BleoR: antibiotic-binding protein; Sh ble from Streptoalloteichus hindustanus; confers resistance to bleomycin, phleomycin, and Zeocin™
   2639..2686    -  promoter       EM7 promoter: synthetic bacterial promoter&nbsp
   2791..3094    +  enhancer       CMV enhancer: human cytomegalovirus immediate early enhancer
   3095..3298    +  promoter       CMV promoter: human cytomegalovirus (CMV) immediate early promoter
   3389..3412    +  CDS            5xFLAG (fragment): five tandem FLAG® epitope tags
   3420..3445    +  CDS            3xHA (fragment): three tandem HA epitope tags
   3480..4046    +  CDS            NRAS: RASN_HUMAN - Also known as HRAS1. Experimental evidence at protein level: Swiss-Prot protein existence level 1. Ras proteins bind GDP/GTP and possess intrinsic GTPase activity. From Homo sapiens (Human).
   4089..4661    +  misc_feature   IRES: internal ribosome entry site (IRES) of the encephalomyocarditis virus (EMCV)
   4670..5266    +  CDS            PuroR: puromycin N-acetyltransferase; pac from Streptomyces alboniger; confers resistance to puromycin
   5273..5861    +  misc_feature   WPRE: woodchuck hepatitis virus posttranscriptional regulatory element
   5878..6066    +  CDS            nef (fragment): NEF_HV1Z2 - Experimental evidence at protein level: Swiss-Prot protein existence level 1. Extracellular Nef protein targets CD4(+) T-lymphocytes for apoptosis by interacting with CXCR4 surface receptors. From Human immunodeficiency virus type 1 group M subtype D (isolate Z2/CDC-Z34) (HIV-1).
   6068..6301    +  LTR            3' LTR (ΔU3): self-inactivating 3' long terminal repeat (LTR) from HIV-1
   6408..6632    +  polyA_signal   bGH poly(A) signal: bovine growth hormone polyadenylation signal
   6636..6657    +  promoter       SV40 promoter (fragment): SV40 enhancer and early promoter
   6678..7106    +  rep_origin     f1 ori (sequence partly withheld): f1 bacteriophage origin of replication; arrow indicates direction of (+) strand synthesis
   7120..7449    +  promoter       SV40 promoter: SV40 enhancer and early promoter
   7498..8523    +  CDS            HygR: aminoglycoside phosphotransferase from E. coli; aph(4)-Ia; confers resistance to hygromycin
   8533..8658    +  CDS            ble (fragment): BLE_KLEPN - Experimental evidence at protein level: Swiss-Prot protein existence level 1. Binding protein with a strong affinity to the bleomycin family of antibiotics. Binds to CL990; an antimitotic-antibiotic compound. From Klebsiella pneumoniae.
   8653..8774    +  polyA_signal   SV40 poly(A) signal: SV40 polyadenylation signal
   8845..8867    -  protein_bind   lac operator (fragment): The lac repressor binds to the lac operator to inhibit transcription in E. coli. This inhibition can be relieved by adding lactose or isopropyl-β-D-thiogalactopyranoside (IPTG). lac repressor encoded by lacI
   8871..8901    -  promoter       lac promoter: promoter for the E. coli lac operon
   8916..8937    -  protein_bind   CAP binding site: CAP binding activates transcription in the presence of cAMP. E. coli catabolite activator protein
   8950..9042    -  CDS            lacI (fragment): lac repressor; lacI; The lac repressor binds to the lac operator to inhibit transcription in E. coli. This inhibition can be relieved by adding lactose or isopropyl-β-D-thiogalactopyranoside (IPTG).
   9225..9813    -  rep_origin     ori: high-copy-number ColE1/pMB1/pBR322/pUC origin of replication
   9984..10844   -  CDS            AmpR: β-lactamase; bla; confers resistance to ampicillin, carbenicillin, and related antibiotics
  10845..10949   -  promoter       AmpR promoter: bla
  10997..11131   +  polyA_signal   SV40 poly(A) signal: SV40 polyadenylation signal
  11298..329     +  CDS            nef (fragment) (across the origin): NEF_HV1BR - Experimental evidence at protein level: Swiss-Prot protein existence level 1. Extracellular Nef protein targets CD4(+) T-lymphocytes for apoptosis by interacting with CXCR4 surface receptors (PubMed:14990729). From Human immunodeficiency virus type 1 group M subtype B (isolate BRU/LAI) (HIV-1).
