[The description below was written by a language model from this plasmid's Addgene catalogue record and pLannotate feature annotations shown in this document.]
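Description:
pLEX-FHH-NRASQ61K-IRES-Puro is an HIV-1-based lentiviral transfer and mammalian expression plasmid built on the pLEX backbone, about 11.3 kb in total. It is maintained in E. coli through a high-copy ColE1/pUC-type origin with ampicillin resistance, and it also carries an f1 origin. The viral portion comprises a truncated 5' LTR, the Ψ packaging signal with a gag fragment, the Rev response element, the cPPT/CTS and a self-inactivating ΔU3 3' LTR. These elements allow the intervening RNA to be packaged into particles when helper functions are supplied in trans, and to integrate without regenerating an active viral promoter.

The payload is a single bicistronic transcript driven by the CMV enhancer and promoter. The first cistron encodes human NRAS carrying the oncogenic Q61K substitution. It is fused at its N terminus to a backbone-encoded Flag-HA-6xHis tag. The feature table detects the Flag and HA portions as short fragment matches but does not annotate the His tag. An EMCV IRES then directs translation of puromycin N-acetyltransferase from the same mRNA, so puromycin selection enriches for cells expressing the tagged Ras protein, and a WPRE downstream enhances transcript expression.

The annotation also shows an EM7-driven bleomycin/Zeocin resistance gene in reverse orientation between the cPPT and the CMV enhancer, and an SV40 promoter-hygromycin resistance cassette outside the LTRs. The catalogue entry lists only puromycin as the mammalian selectable marker. The stated purpose is expression of the tagged N-Ras Q61K protein in mammalian cells, by direct transfection or by lentivirus production. The triple epitope tag would suit detection and affinity purification of the mutant protein.
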