Addgene plasmid #120570: pLEX-FHH-NRASQ61K-IRES-Puro
Purpose: Expresses Flag-HA-6xHIS-N-Ras Q61K fusion protein in mammalian cells & for virus production
Depositing lab: Paul Khavari. Depositing organization: Stanford University. Publication: The Functional Proximal Proteome of Oncogenic Ras Includes mTORC2. Kovalski JR, Bhaduri A, Zehnder AM, Neela PH, Che Y, Wozniak GG, Khavari PA. Mol Cell. 2019 Jan 4. pii: S1097-2765(18)31031-1. doi: 10.1016/j.molcel.2018.12.001. PubMed 30639242.
Backbone
  Vector backbone: pLEX
  Backbone manufacturer: Thermo Scientific
  Backbone size w/o insert (bp): 10728
  Total vector size (bp): 11298
  Vector type: Mammalian Expression, Lentiviral
  Selectable markers: Puromycin
Growth in bacteria
  Bacterial resistance: Ampicillin, 100 μg/mL
  Growth temperature: 37°C
  Growth strain: NEB Stable
  Copy number: Unknown
Gene/Insert
  Gene/Insert name: NRAS
  Species: H. sapiens (human)
  Insert size (bp): 570
  Mutation: Q61K
  Entrez Gene: NRAS (a.k.a. ALPS4, CMNS, KRAS, N-ras, NCMS, NRAS1, NS6)
  Promoter: CMV
  Tag / fusion protein: Flag-HA-6xHIS (N terminal on backbone)
  Cloning method: Restriction Enzyme; 5′ cloning site BamHI (not destroyed); 3′ cloning site XhoI (destroyed during cloning)
  Sequencing primers: 5′ CACCAAAATCAACGGGACTT; 3′ ATATAGACAAACGCACACCGGCCT
Terms and licenses: Academic/Nonprofit Terms; Industry Terms: Not Available to Industry
How to cite: pLEX-FHH-NRASQ61K-IRES-Puro was a gift from Paul Khavari (Addgene plasmid # 120570 ; http://n2t.net/addgene:120570 ; RRID:Addgene_120570)
