>Addgene plasmid #120570 | pLEX-FHH-NRASQ61K-IRES-Puro | depositor partial sequence | sequence record 228999 | pLEX Foward
AGGTCTATATAAGCAGAGCTCGTTTAGTGAACCGTCAGATCGCCTGGAGACGCCATCCACGCTGTTTTGA
CCTCCATAGAAGACACCGACTCTACTAGAGGATCTACCATGGATTATAAAGATGACGACGATAAAGCAGG
TTACCCATACGATGTGCCTGACTATGCTGCAGGTTCACATCATCACCACCATCATGGATCCATGACTGAG
TACAAACTGGTGGTGGTTGGAGCAGGTGGTGTTGGGAAAAGCGCACTGACAATCCAGCTAATCCAGAACC
ACTTTGTAGATGAATATGATCCCACCATAGAGGATTCTTACAGAAAACAAGTGGTTATAGATGGTGAAAC
CTGTTTGTTGGACATACTGGATACAGCTGGAAAAGAAGAGTACAGTGCCATGAGAGACCAATACATGAGG
ACAGGCGAAGGCTTCCTCTGTGTATTTGCCATCAATAATAGCAAGTCATTTGCGGATATTAACCTCTACA
GGGAGCAGATTAAGCGAGTAAAAGACTCGGATGATGTACCTATGGTGCTAGTGGGAAACAAGTGTGATTT
GCCAACAAGGACAGTTGATACAAAACAAGCCCACGAACTGGCCAAGAGTTACGGGATTCCATTCATTGAA
ACCTCAGCCAAGACCAGACAGGGTGTTGAAGATGCTTTTTACACACTGGTAAGAGAAATACGCCAGTACC
GAATGAAAAAACTCAACAGCAGTGATGATGGGACTCAGGGTTGTATGGGATTGCCATGTGTGGTGATGTA
AGTCGAGTCTAGAGGGCCCGACGCGTCTGGCCACCGGTCGCCCCTCTCCCTCCCCCCCCCCTAACGTTAC
TGGCCGAAGCCGCT
