>Addgene plasmid #120570 | pLEX-FHH-NRASQ61K-IRES-Puro | depositor partial sequence | sequence record 229000 | pLEX Reverse
CTCCATAGAAGACACCGACTCTACTAGAGGATCTACCATGGATTATAAAGATGACGACGATAAAGCAGGT
TACCCATACGATGTGCCTGACTATGCTGCAGGTTCACATCATCACCACCATCATGGATCCATGACTGAGT
ACAAACTGGTGGTGGTTGGAGCAGGTGGTGTTGGGAAAAGCGCACTGACAATCCAGCTAATCCAGAACCA
CTTTGTAGATGAATATGATCCCACCATAGAGGATTCTTACAGAAAACAAGTGGTTATAGATGGTGAAACC
TGTTTGTTGGACATACTGGATACAGCTGGAAAAGAAGAGTACAGTGCCATGAGAGACCAATACATGAGGA
CAGGCGAAGGCTTCCTCTGTGTATTTGCCATCAATAATAGCAAGTCATTTGCGGATATTAACCTCTACAG
GGAGCAGATTAAGCGAGTAAAAGACTCGGATGATGTACCTATGGTGCTAGTGGGAAACAAGTGTGATTTG
CCAACAAGGACAGTTGATACAAAACAAGCCCACGAACTGGCCAAGAGTTACGGGATTCCATTCATTGAAA
CCTCAGCCAAGACCAGACAGGGTGTTGAAGATGCTTTTTACACACTGGTAAGAGAAATACGCCAGTACCG
AATGAAAAAACTCAACAGCAGTGATGATGGGACTCAGGGTTGTATGGGATTGCCATGTGTGGTGATGTAA
GTCGAGTCTAGAGGGCCCGACGCGTCTGGCCACCGGTCGCC
